Addgene plasmid #70592: R777-E308 Hs.SHC1-nostop
Purpose: Gateway ORF clone of human SHC1 [NM_003029.4] without stop codon (for C-terminal fusions)
Depositing lab: Dominic Esposito. Depositing organization: National Cancer Institute (NCI).
Backbone
  Vector backbone: pDonor-255
  Backbone size w/o insert (bp): 2693
  Vector type: Gateway Entry Clone
Growth in bacteria
  Bacterial resistance: Spectinomycin, 50 μg/mL
  Growth temperature: 37°C
  Growth strain: DH10B
  Copy number: High Copy
Gene/Insert
  Gene/Insert name: SHC1
  Species: H. sapiens (human)
  Insert size (bp): 1422
  GenBank ID: NM_003029.4
  Entrez Gene: SHC1 (a.k.a. SHC, SHCA)
  Cloning method: Gateway Cloning
  Sequencing primers: 5′ M13F 23-mer (5'-CCCAGTCACGACGTTGTAAAACG); 3′ attLR 23-mer (5'-TAACATCAGAGATTTTGAGACAC)
Terms and licenses: Academic/Nonprofit Terms; Industry Terms: Not Available to Industry
How to cite: R777-E308 Hs.SHC1-nostop was a gift from Dominic Esposito (Addgene plasmid # 70592 ; http://n2t.net/addgene:70592 ; RRID:Addgene_70592)
