[The description below was written by a language model from this plasmid's Addgene catalogue record and pLannotate feature annotations shown in this document.]
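Description:
R777-E308 Hs.SHC1-nostop is a Gateway entry clone built on the pDonor-255 backbone, carrying the open reading frame of human SHC1 (based on the NM_003029.4 reference transcript) with its stop codon removed. It is a bacterial propagation plasmid of about 4.1 kb, maintained at high copy number in E. coli through a ColE1/pUC-type origin and selected with spectinomycin via the aadA aminoglycoside adenylyltransferase gene (SmR). That gene sits downstream of a fragment of a class 1 integron Pc promoter and a remnant of a gentamicin resistance gene. rrnB T1 and T2 terminators lie in the backbone, where such elements typically insulate the cloning region from read-through transcription. Short lacZα and lacI fragments are vestigial backbone sequence.

The roughly 1.4 kb SHC1 coding sequence is flanked by attL recombination sites. The automated annotation labels the upstream site as attL3 and the downstream one as an attL2 fragment, and the record does not otherwise specify the site identities. The same annotation matched the ORF to the rat Shc1 protein entry, which reflects homology, since the catalogue record identifies the insert as human. SHC1 encodes a signalling adapter that couples activated growth factor receptors to downstream pathways. The entry clone has no promoter to drive expression of the insert in any host. It serves as a donor in LR Clonase reactions that move the ORF into destination vectors of the user's choice. Because the stop codon is absent, the ORF can read through the downstream recombination site into a C-terminal tag or fusion partner supplied by the destination vector, which is the stated purpose of this version.
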