Features (pLannotate 1.2.2; 11 found; start..end, strand, type, name):
     18..54      -  CDS            lacZα (fragment): LacZα fragment of β-galactosidase; lacZ fragment
     85..180     +  protein_bind   attL3: mutant version of attL; recombination site for the Gateway® LR reaction LR Clonase™
    186..1604    +  CDS            Shc1: SHC1_RAT - Experimental evidence at protein level: Swiss-Prot protein existence level 1. Signaling adapter that couples activated growth factor receptors to signaling pathways. Participates in a signaling cascade initiated by activated KIT and KITLG/SCF. Participates in signaling downstream of the angiopoietin receptor TEK/TIE2, and plays a role in the regulation of endothelial cell migration and sprouting angiogenesis (By similarity). From Rattus norvegicus (Rat).
   1612..1705    -  protein_bind   attL2 (fragment): mutant version of attL; recombination site for the Gateway® LR reaction LR Clonase™
   1820..1843    +  promoter       Pc promoter (fragment): intI1 (promoter lies within the coding sequence); class 1 integron promoter
   2019..2075    +  CDS            GmR (fragment): gentamycin acetyltransferase; aacC1; confers resistance to gentamycin
   2082..2873    +  CDS            SmR: aminoglycoside adenylyltransferase (Murphy, 1985); aadA; confers resistance to spectinomycin and streptomycin
   2966..3554    +  rep_origin     ori: high-copy-number ColE1/pMB1/pBR322/pUC origin of replication
   3737..3829    +  CDS            lacI (fragment): lac repressor; lacI; The lac repressor binds to the lac operator to inhibit transcription in E. coli. This inhibition can be relieved by adding lactose or isopropyl-β-D-thiogalactopyranoside (IPTG).
   3884..3911    -  terminator     rrnB T2 terminator: transcription terminator T2 from the E. coli rrnB gene
   4043..4086    +  terminator     rrnB T1 terminator: Escherichia coli rrnB; transcription terminator T1 from the E. coli rrnB gene
>Addgene plasmid #70592 | R777-E308 Hs.SHC1-nostop | depositor full sequence | sequence record 126041 | Full Sequence
TTAACGCTAGCATGGATGTTTTCCCAGTCACGACGTTGTAAAACGACGGCCAGTCTTAAAATTCGAGCTC
GGTCCGAGGATCCGAAATAATGATTTTATTTTGACTGATAGTGACCTGTTCGTTGCAACAAATTGATAAG
CAATGCTTTTTTATAATGCCAACTTTGTACAAAAAAGTTGGCACCATGAACAAGCTGAGTGGAGGCGGCG
GGCGCAGGACTCGGGTGGAAGGGGGCCAGCTTGGGGGCGAGGAGTGGACCCGCCACGGGAGCTTTGTCAA
TAAGCCCACGCGGGGCTGGCTGCATCCCAACGACAAAGTCATGGGACCCGGGGTTTCCTACTTGGTTCGG
TACATGGGTTGTGTGGAGGTCCTCCAGTCAATGCGTGCCCTGGACTTCAACACCCGGACTCAGGTCACCA
GGGAGGCCATCAGTCTGGTGTGTGAGGCTGTGCCGGGTGCTAAGGGGGCGACAAGGAGGAGAAAGCCCTG
TAGCCGCCCGCTCAGCTCTATCCTGGGGAGGAGTAACCTGAAATTTGCTGGAATGCCAATCACTCTCACC
GTCTCCACCAGCAGCCTCAACCTCATGGCCGCAGACTGCAAACAGATCATCGCCAACCACCACATGCAAT
CTATCTCATTTGCATCCGGCGGGGATCCGGACACAGCCGAGTATGTCGCCTATGTTGCCAAAGACCCTGT
GAATCAGAGAGCCTGCCACATTCTGGAGTGTCCCGAAGGGCTTGCCCAGGATGTCATCAGCACCATTGGC
CAGGCCTTCGAGTTGCGCTTCAAACAATACCTCAGGAACCCACCCAAACTGGTCACCCCTCATGACAGGA
TGGCTGGCTTTGATGGCTCAGCATGGGATGAGGAGGAGGAAGAGCCACCTGACCATCAGTACTATAATGA
CTTCCCGGGGAAGGAACCCCCCTTGGGGGGGGTGGTAGACATGAGGCTTCGGGAAGGAGCCGCTCCAGGG
GCTGCTCGACCCACTGCACCCAATGCCCAGACCCCCAGCCACTTGGGAGCTACATTGCCTGTAGGACAGC
CTGTTGGGGGAGATCCAGAAGTCCGCAAACAGATGCCACCTCCACCACCCTGTCCAGCAGGCAGAGAGCT
TTTTGATGATCCCTCCTATGTCAACGTCCAGAACCTAGACAAGGCCCGGCAAGCAGTGGGTGGTGCTGGG
CCCCCCAATCCTGCTATCAATGGCAGTGCACCCCGGGACCTGTTTGACATGAAGCCCTTCGAAGATGCTC
TTCGCGTGCCTCCACCTCCCCAGTCGGTGTCCATGGCTGAGCAGCTCCGAGGGGAGCCCTGGTTCCATGG
GAAGCTGAGCCGGCGGGAGGCTGAGGCACTGCTGCAGCTCAATGGGGACTTCCTGGTACGGGAGAGCACG
ACCACACCTGGCCAGTATGTGCTCACTGGCTTGCAGAGTGGGCAGCCTAAGCATTTGCTACTGGTGGACC
CTGAGGGTGTGGTTCGGACTAAGGATCACCGCTTTGAAAGTGTCAGTCACCTTATCAGCTACCACATGGA
CAATCACTTGCCCATCATCTCTGCGGGCAGCGAACTGTGTCTACAGCAACCTGTGGAGCGGAAACTGTCA
ACTTTCTTGTACAAAGTTGGCATTATAGGAAAGCATTGCTTATCAATTTGTTGCAACGAACAGGTCACTA
TCAGTCAAAATAAAATCATTATTTGCATGCAAGCTTAGATCCTCTAGACCAGCCAGGACAGAAATGCCTC
GACTTCGCTGCTACCCAAGGTTGCCGGGTGACGCACACCGTGGAAACGGATGAAGGCACGAACCCAGTGG
ACATAAGCCTGTTCGGTTCGTAAGCTGTAATGCAAGTAGCGTATGCGCTCACGCAACTGGTCCAGAACCT
TGACCGAACGCAGCGGTGGTAACGGCGCAGTGGCGGTTTTCATGGCTTGTTATGACTGTTTTTTTGGGGT
ACAGTCTATGCCTCGGGCATCCAAGCAGCAAGCGCGTTACGCCGTGGGTCGATGTTTGATGTTATGGAGC
AGCAACGATGTTACGCAGCAGGGCAGTCGCCCTAAAACAAAGTTAAACATTATGAGGGAAGCGGTGATCG
CCGAAGTATCGACTCAACTATCAGAGGTAGTTGGCGTCATCGAGCGCCATCTCGAACCGACGTTGCTGGC
CGTACATTTGTACGGCTCCGCAGTGGATGGCGGCCTGAAGCCACACAGTGATATTGATTTGCTGGTTACG
GTGACCGTAAGGCTTGATGAAACAACGCGGCGAGCTTTGATCAACGACCTTTTGGAAACTTCGGCTTCCC
CTGGAGAGAGCGAGATTCTCCGCGCTGTAGAAGTCACCATTGTTGTGCACGACGACATCATTCCGTGGCG
TTATCCAGCTAAGCGCGAACTGCAATTTGGAGAATGGCAGCGCAATGACATTCTTGCAGGTATCTTCGAG
CCAGCCACGATCGACATTGATCTGGCTATCTTGCTGACAAAAGCAAGAGAACATAGCGTTGCCTTGGTAG
GTCCAGCGGCGGAGGAACTCTTTGATCCGGTTCCTGAACAGGATCTATTTGAGGCGCTAAATGAAACCTT
AACGCTATGGAACTCGCCGCCCGACTGGGCTGGCGATGAGCGAAATGTAGTGCTTACGTTGTCCCGCATT
TGGTACAGCGCAGTAACCGGCAAAATCGCGCCGAAGGATGTCGCTGCCGACTGGGCAATGGAGCGCCTGC
CGGCCCAGTATCAGCCCGTCATACTTGAAGCTAGACAGGCTTATCTTGGACAAGAAGAAGATCGCTTGGC
CTCGCGCGCAGATCAGTTGGAAGAATTTGTCCACTACGTGAAAGGCGAGATCACCAAGGTAGTCGGCAAA
TAACCCTCGAGCCACCCATGACCAAAATCCCTTAACGTGAGTTACGCGTCGTTCCACTGAGCGTCAGACC
CCGTAGAAAAGATCAAAGGATCTTCTTGAGATCCTTTTTTTCTGCGCGTAATCTGCTGCTTGCAAACAAA
AAAACCACCGCTACCAGCGGTGGTTTGTTTGCCGGATCAAGAGCTACCAACTCTTTTTCCGAAGGTAACT
GGCTTCAGCAGAGCGCAGATACCAAATACTGTCCTTCTAGTGTAGCCGTAGTTAGGCCACCACTTCAAGA
ACTCTGTAGCACCGCCTACATACCTCGCTCTGCTAATCCTGTTACCAGTGGCTGCTGCCAGTGGCGATAA
GTCGTGTCTTACCGGGTTGGACTCAAGACGATAGTTACCGGATAAGGCGCAGCGGTCGGGCTGAACGGGG
GGTTCGTGCACACAGCCCAGCTTGGAGCGAACGACCTACACCGAACTGAGATACCTACAGCGTGAGCATT
GAGAAAGCGCCACGCTTCCCGAAGGGAGAAAGGCGGACAGGTATCCGGTAAGCGGCAGGGTCGGAACAGG
AGAGCGCACGAGGGAGCTTCCAGGGGGAAACGCCTGGTATCTTTATAGTCCTGTCGGGTTTCGCCACCTC
TGACTTGAGCGTCGATTTTTGTGATGCTCGTCAGGGGGGCGGAGCCTATGGAAAAACGCCAGCAACGCGG
CCTTTTTACGGTTCCTGGCCTTTTGCTGGCCTTTTGCTCACATGTTCTTTCCTGCGTTATCCCCTGATTC
TGTGGATAACCGTATTACCGCCTTTGAGTGAGCTGATACCGCTCGCCGCAGCCGAACGACCGAGCGCAGC
GAGTCAGTGAGCGAGGAAGCGGAAGAGCGCCCAATACGCAAACCGCCTCTCCCCGCGCGTTGGCCGATTC
ATTAATGCAGCTGGCACGACAGGTTTCCCGACTGGAAAGCGGGCAGTGAGCGCAACGCAATTAATACGCG
TACCGCTAGCCAGGAAGAGTTTGTAGAAACGCAAAAAGGCCATCCGTCAGGATGGCCTTCTGCTTAGTTT
GATGCCTGGCAGTTTATGGCGGGCGTCCTGCCCGCCACCCTCCGGGCCGTTGCTTCACAACGTTCAAATC
CGCTCCCGGCGGATTTGTCCTACTCAGGAGAGCGTTCACCGACAAACAACAGATAAAACGAAAGGCCCAG
TCTTCCGACTGAGCCTTTCGTTTTATTTGATGCCTGGCAGTTCCCTACTCTCGCG
