>Addgene plasmid #70592 | R777-E308 Hs.SHC1-nostop | addgene partial sequence | sequence record 132036 | pCR8_R1 5'-cgaaccgaacaggcttatgt-3'
GGTGTGCGTCACCCGGCAACCTTGGGTAGCAGCGAAGTCGAGGCATTTCTGTCCTGGCTGGTCTAGAGGA
TCTAAGCTTGCATGCAAATAATGATTTTATTTTGACTGATAGTGACCTGTTCGTTGCAACAAATTGATAA
GCAATGCTTTCCTATAATGCCAACTTTGTACAAGAAAGTTGACAGTTTCCGCTCCACAGGTTGCTGTAGA
CACAGTTCGCTGCCCGCAGAGATGATGGGCAAGTGATTGTCCATGTGGTAGCTGATAAGGTGACTGACAC
TTTCAAAGCGGTGATCCTTAGTCCGAACCACACCCTCAGGGTCCACCAGTAGCAAATGCTTAGGCTGCCC
ACTCTGCAAGCCAGTGAGCACATACTGGCCAGGTGTGGTCGTGCTCTCCCGTACCAGGAAGTCCCCATTG
AGCTGCAGCAGTGCCTCAGCCTCCCGCCGGCTCAGCTTCCCATGGAACCAGGGCTCCCCTCGGAGCTGCT
CAGCCATGGACACCGACTGGGGAGGTGGAGGCACGCGAAGAGCATCTTCGAAGGGCTTCATGTCAAACAG
GTCCCGGGGTGCACTGCCATTGATAGCAGGATTGGGGGGCCCAGCACCACCCACTGCTTGCCGGGCCTTG
TCTAGGTTCTGGACGTTGACATAGGAGGGATCATCAAAAAGCTCTCTGCCTGCTGGACAGGGTGGTGGAG
GTGGCATCTGTTTGCGGACTTCTGGATCTCCCCCAACAGGCTGTCCTACAGGCAATGTAGCTCCCAAGTG
GCTGGGGGTCTGGGCATTGGGTGCAGTGGGTCGAGCAGCCCCTGGAGCGGCTCCTTCCCGAAGCCTCATG
TCTACCACCCCCCCCAAGGGGGGTTCCTTCCCCGGGAAGTCATTATAGTACTGATGGTCAGGTGGCTCTT
CCTCCTCCTCATCCCATGCTGAGCCATCAAAGCCAGCCATCCTGTCATGAGGGGTGACCAGTTTGGGTGG
GTTCCTGAGGTATTGTTTGAAGCGCAACTCGAAGGCCTGGCCAATGGTGCTGATGACATCCTGGGCAAGC
CCTTCGGGA
